>Addgene plasmid #83706 | MSCV-6NBC-GFP-PGK-Puro-Barcode29 | depositor full sequence | sequence record 159844 | Full Sequence
TGAAAGACCCCACCTGTAGGTTTGGCAAGCTAGCTTAAGTAACGCCATTTTGCAAGGCATGGAAAATACA
TAACTGAGAATAGAGAAGTTCAGATCAAGGTTAGGAACAGAGAGACAGCAGAATATGGGCCAAACAGGAT
ATCTGTGGTAAGCAGTTCCTGCCCCGGCTCAGGGCCAAGAACAGATGGTCCCCAGATGCGGTCCCGCCCT
CAGCAGTTTCTAGAGAACCATCAGATGTTTCCAGGGTGCCCCAAGGACCTGAAATGACCCTGTGCCTTAT
TTGAACTAACCAATCAGTTCGCTTCTCGCTTCTGTTCGCGCGCTTCTGCTCCCCGAGCTCAATAAAAGAG
CCCACAACCCCTCACTCGGCGCGCCAGTCCTCCGATAGACTGCGTCGCCCGGGTACCCGTATTCCCAATA
AAGCCTCTTGCTGTTTGCATCCGAATCGTGGACTCGCTGATCCTTGGGAGGGTCTCCTCAGATTGATTGA
CTGCCCACCTCGGGGGTCTTTCATTTGGAGGTTCCACCGAGATTTGGAGACCCCTGCCCAGGGACCACCG
ACCCCCCCGCCGGGAGGTAAGCTGGCCAGCGGTCGTTTCGTGTCTGTCTCTGTCTTTGTGCGTGTTTGTG
CCGGCATCTAATGTTTGCGCCTGCGTCTGTACTAGTTAGCTAACTAGCTCTGTATCTGGCGGACCCGTGG
TGGAACTGACGAGTTCTGAACACCCGGCCGCAACCCTGGGAGACGTCCCAGGGACTTTGGGGGCCGTTTT
TGTGGCCCGACCTGAGGAAGGGAGTCGATGTGGAATCCGACCCCGTCAGGATATGTGGTTCTGGTAGGAG
ACGAGAACCTAAAACAGTTCCCGCCTCCGTCTGAATTTTTGCTTTCGGTTTGGAACCGAAGCCGCGCGTC
TTGTCTGCTGCAGCGCTGCAGCATCGTTCTGTGTTGTCTCTGTCTGACTGTGTTTCTGTATTTGTCTGAA
AATTAGGGCCAGACTGTTACCACTCCCTTAAGTTTGACCTTAGGTCACTGGAAAGATGTCGAGCGGATCG
CTCACAACCAGTCGGTAGATGTCAAGAAGAGACGTTGGGTTACCTTCTGCTCTGCAGAATGGCCAACCTT
TAACGTCGGATGGCCGCGAGACGGCACCTTTAACCGAGACCTCATCACCCAGGTTAAGATCAAGGTCTTT
TCACCTGGCCCGCATGGACACCCAGACCAGGTCCCCTACATCGTGACCTGGGAAGCCTTGGCTTTTGACC
CCCCTCCCTGGGTCAAGCCCTTTGTACACCCTAAGCCTCCGCCTCCTCTTCCTCCATCCGCCCCGTCTCT
CCCCCTTGAACCTCCTCGTTCGACCCCGCCTCGATCCTCCCTTTATCCAGCCCTCACTCCTTCTCTAGGC
GCCGGAATTAGATCCGTAACCCCACCATGGTGAGCAAGGGCGAGGAGCTGTTCACCGGGGTGGTGCCCAT
CCTGGTCGAGCTGGACGGCGACGTAAACGGCCACAAGTTCAGCGTGTCCGGCGAGGGCGAGGGCGATGCC
ACCTACGGCAAGCTGACCCTGAAGTTCATCTGCACCACCGGCAAGCTGCCCGTGCCCTGGCCCACCCTCG
TGACCACCCTGACCTACGGCGTGCAGTGCTTCAGCCGCTACCCCGACCACATGAAGCAGCACGACTTCTT
CAAGTCCGCCATGCCCGAAGGCTACGTCCAGGAGCGCACCATCTTCTTCAAGGACGACGGCAACTACAAG
ACCCGCGCCGAGGTGAAGTTCGAGGGCGACACCCTGGTGAACCGCATCGAGCTGAAGGGCATCGACTTCA
AGGAGGACGGCAACATCCTGGGGCACAAGCTGGAGTACAACTACAACAGCCACAACGTCTATATCATGGC
CGACAAGCAGAAGAACGGCATCAAGGTGAACTTCAAGATCCGCCACAACATCGAGGACGGCAGCGTGCAG
CTCGCCGACCACTACCAGCAGAACACCCCCATCGGCGACGGCCCCGTGCTGCTGCCCGACAACCACTACC
TGAGCACCCAGTCCGCCCTGAGCAAAGACCCCAACGAGAAGCGCGATCACATGGTCCTGCTGGAGTTCGT
GACCGCCGCCGGGATCACTCTCGGCATGGACGAGCTGTACAAGTAGCGGAGAATTCTACCGGGTAGGGGA
GGCGCTTTTCCCAAGGCAGTCTGGAGCATGCGCTTTAGCAGCCCCGCTGGGCACTTGGCGCTACACAAGT
GGCCTCTGGCCTCGCACACATTCCACATCCACCGGTAGGCGCCAACCGGCTCCGTTCTTTGGTGGCCCCT
TCGCGCCACCTTCTACTCCTCCCCTAGTCAGGAAGTTCCCCCCCGCCCCGCAGCTCGCGTCGTGCAGGAC
GTGACAAATGGAAGTAGCACGTCTCACTAGTCTCGTGCAGATGGACAGCACCGCTGAGCAATGGAAGCGG
GTAGGCCTTTGGGGCAGCGGCCAATAGCAGCTTTGCTCCTTCGCTTTCTGGGCTCAGAGGCTGGGAAGGG
GTGGGTCCGGGGGCGGGCTCAGGGGCGGGCTCAGGGGCGGGGCGGGCGCCCGAAGGTCCTCCGGAGGCCC
GGCATTCTGCACGCTTCAAAAGCGCACGTCTGCCGCGCTGTTCTCCTCTTCCTCATCTCCGGGCCTTTCG
ACCTGCAGCCCAAGCTTACCATGACCGAGTACAAGCCCACGGTGCGCCTCGCCACCCGCGACGACGTCCC
CAGGGCCGTACGCACCCTCGCCGCCGCGTTCGCCGACTACCCCGCCACGCGCCACACCGTCGATCCGGAC
CGCCACATCGAGCGGGTCACCGAGCTGCAAGAACTCTTCCTCACGCGCGTCGGGCTCGACATCGGCAAGG
TGTGGGTCGCGGACGACGGCGCCGCGGTGGCGGTCTGGACCACGCCGGAGAGCGTCGAAGCGGGGGCGGT
GTTCGCCGAGATCGGCCCGCGCATGGCCGAGTTGAGCGGTTCCCGGCTGGCCGCGCAGCAACAGATGGAA
GGCCTCCTGGCGCCGCACCGGCCCAAGGAGCCCGCGTGGTTCCTGGCCACCGTCGGCGTCTCGCCCGACC
ACCAGGGCAAGGGTCTGGGCAGCGCCGTCGTGCTCCCCGGAGTGGAGGCGGCCGAGCGCGCCGGGGTGCC
CGCCTTCCTGGAGACCTCCGCGCCCCGCAACCTCCCCTTCTACGAGCGGCTCGGCTTCACCGTCACCGCC
GACGTCGAGGTGCCCGAAGGACCGCGCACCTGGTGCATGACCCGCAAGCCCGGTGCCTGACGCCCGCCCC
ACGACCCGCAGCGCCCGACCGAAAGGAGCGCACGACCCCATGCATCGATAAAATAAAAGATTTTATTTAG
TCTCCAGAAAAAGGGGGGAATGAAAGACCCCACCTGTAGGTTTGGCAAGCTAGCTTAAGTAACGCCATTT
TGCAAGGCATGGAAAATACATAACTGAGAATAGAGAAGTTCAGATCAAGGTTAGGAACAGAGAGACAGCA
GAATATGGGCCAAACAGGATATCTGTGGTAAGCAGTTCCTGCCCCGGCTCAGGGCCAAGAACAGATGGTC
CCCAGATGCGGTCCCGCCCTCAGCAGTTTCTAGAGAACCATCAGATGTTTCCAGGGTGCCCCAAGGACCT
GAAATGACCCTGTGCCTTATTTGAACTAACCAATCAGTTCGCTTCTCGCTTCTGTTCGCGCGCTTCTGCT
CCCCGAGCTCAATAAAAGAGCCCACAACCCCTCACTCGGCGCGCCAGTCCTCCGATAGACTGCGTCGCCC
GGGTACCCGTGTATCCAATAAACCCTCTTGCAGTTGCATCCGACTTGTGGTCTCGCTGTTCCTTGGGAGG
GTCTCCTCTGAGTGATTGACTACCCGTCAGCGGGGGTCTTTCATGGGTAACAGTTTCTTGAAGTTGGAGA
ACAACATTCTGAGGGTAGGAGTCGAATATTAAGTAATCCTGACTCAATTAGCCACTGTTTTGAATCCACA
TACTCCAATACTCCTGAAATAGTTCATTATGGACAGCGCAGAAGAGCTGGGGAGAATTAATTCGTAATCA
TGGTCATAGCTGTTTCCTGTGTGAAATTGTTATCCGCTCACAATTCCACACAACATACGAGCCGGAAGCA
TAAAGTGTAAAGCCTGGGGTGCCTAATGAGTGAGCTAACTCACATTAATTGCGTTGCGCTCACTGCCCGC
TTTCCAGTCGGGAAACCTGTCGTGCCAGCTGCATTAATGAATCGGCCAACGCGCGGGGAGAGGCGGTTTG
CGTATTGGGCGCTCTTCCGCTTCCTCGCTCACTGACTCGCTGCGCTCGGTCGTTCGGCTGCGGCGAGCGG
TATCAGCTCACTCAAAGGCGGTAATACGGTTATCCACAGAATCAGGGGATAACGCAGGAAAGAACATGTG
AGCAAAAGGCCAGCAAAAGGCCAGGAACCGTAAAAAGGCCGCGTTGCTGGCGTTTTTCCATAGGCTCCGC
CCCCCTGACGAGCATCACAAAAATCGACGCTCAAGTCAGAGGTGGCGAAACCCGACAGGACTATAAAGAT
ACCAGGCGTTTCCCCCTGGAAGCTCCCTCGTGCGCTCTCCTGTTCCGACCCTGCCGCTTACCGGATACCT
GTCCGCCTTTCTCCCTTCGGGAAGCGTGGCGCTTTCTCATAGCTCACGCTGTAGGTATCTCAGTTCGGTG
TAGGTCGTTCGCTCCAAGCTGGGCTGTGTGCACGAACCCCCCGTTCAGCCCGACCGCTGCGCCTTATCCG
GTAACTATCGTCTTGAGTCCAACCCGGTAAGACACGACTTATCGCCACTGGCAGCAGCCACTGGTAACAG
GATTAGCAGAGCGAGGTATGTAGGCGGTGCTACAGAGTTCTTGAAGTGGTGGCCTAACTACGGCTACACT
AGAAGGACAGTATTTGGTATCTGCGCTCTGCTGAAGCCAGTTACCTTCGGAAAAAGAGTTGGTAGCTCTT
GATCCGGCAAACAAACCACCGCTGGTAGCGGTGGTTTTTTTGTTTGCAAGCAGCAGATTACGCGCAGAAA
AAAAGGATCTCAAGAAGATCCTTTGATCTTTTCTACGGGGTCTGACGCTCAGTGGAACGAAAACTCACGT
TAAGGGATTTTGGTCATGAGATTATCAAAAAGGATCTTCACCTAGATCCTTTTAAATTAAAAATGAAGTT
TTAAATCAATCTAAAGTATATATGAGTAAACTTGGTCTGACAGTTACCAATGCTTAATCAGTGAGGCACC
TATCTCAGCGATCTGTCTATTTCGTTCATCCATAGTTGCCTGACTCCCCGTCGTGTAGATAACTACGATA
CGGGAGGGCTTACCATCTGGCCCCAGTGCTGCAATGATACCGCGAGACCCACGCTCACCGGCTCCAGATT
TATCAGCAATAAACCAGCCAGCCGGAAGGGCCGAGCGCAGAAGTGGTCCTGCAACTTTATCCGCCTCCAT
CCAGTCTATTAATTGTTGCCGGGAAGCTAGAGTAAGTAGTTCGCCAGTTAATAGTTTGCGCAACGTTGTT
GCCATTGCTACAGGCATCGTGGTGTCACGCTCGTCGTTTGGTATGGCTTCATTCAGCTCCGGTTCCCAAC
GATCAAGGCGAGTTACATGATCCCCCATGTTGTGCAAAAAAGCGGTTAGCTCCTTCGGTCCTCCGATCGT
TGTCAGAAGTAAGTTGGCCGCAGTGTTATCACTCATGGTTATGGCAGCACTGCATAATTCTCTTACTGTC
ATGCCATCCGTAAGATGCTTTTCTGTGACTGGTGAGTACTCAACCAAGTCATTCTGAGAATAGTGTATGC
GGCGACCGAGTTGCTCTTGCCCGGCGTCAATACGGGATAATACCGCGCCACATAGCAGAACTTTAAAAGT
GCTCATCATTGGAAAACGTTCTTCGGGGCGAAAACTCTCAAGGATCTTACCGCTGTTGAGATCCAGTTCG
ATGTAACCCACTCGTGCACCCAACTGATCTTCAGCATCTTTTACTTTCACCAGCGTTTCTGGGTGAGCAA
AAACAGGAAGGCAAAATGCCGCAAAAAAGGGAATAAGGGCGACACGGAAATGTTGAATACTCATACTCTT
CCTTTTTCAATATTATTGAAGCATTTATCAGGGTTATTGTCTCATGAGCGGATACATATTTGAATGTATT
TAGAAAAATAAACAAATAGGGGTTCCGCGCACATTTCCCCGAAAAGTGCCACCTGACGTCTAAGAAACCA
TTATTATCATGACATTAACCTATAAAAATAGGCGTATCACGAGGCCCTTTCGTCTCGCGCGTTTCGGTGA
TGACGGTGAAAACCTCTGACACATGCAGCTCCCGGAGACGGTCACAGCTTGTCTGTAAGCGGATGCCGGG
AGCAGACAAGCCCGTCAGGGCGCGTCAGCGGGTGTTGGCGGGTGTCGGGGCTGGCTTAACTATGCGGCAT
CAGAGCAGATTGTACTGAGAGTGCACCATATGCGGTGTGAAATACCGCACAGATGCGTAAGGAGAAAATA
CCGCATCAGGCGCCATTCGCCATTCAGGCTGCGCAACTGTTGGGAAGGGCGATCGGTGCGGGCCTCTTCG
CTATTACGCCAGCTGGCGAAAGGGGGATGTGCTGCAAGGCGATTAAGTTGGGTAACGCCAGGGTTTTCCC
AGTCACGACGTTGTAAAACGACGGCGCAAGGAATGGTGCATGCAAGGAGATGGCGCCCAACAGTCCCCCG
GCCACGGGGCCTGCCACCATACCCACGCCGAAACAAGCGCTCATGAGCCCGAAGTGGCGAGCCCGATCTT
CCCCATCGGTGATGTCGGCGATATAGGCGCCAGCAACCGCACCTGTGGCGCCGGTGATGCCGGCCACGAT
GCGTCCGGCGTAGAGGCGATTAGTCCAATTTGTTAAAGACAGGATATCAGTGGTCCAGGCTCTAGTTTTG
ACTCAACAATATCACCAGCTGAAGCCTATAGAGTACGAGCCATAGATAAAATAAAAGATTTTATTTAGTC
TCCAGAAAAAGGGGGGAA
Features (pLannotate 1.2.2; 19 found; start..end, strand, type, name):
    579..920     +  misc_feature   MESV Ψ: packaging signal of murine embryonic stem cell virus
    987..1403    +  CDS            gag (truncated): truncated Moloney murine leukemia virus (MMLV) gag gene lacking the start codon
   1427..2143    +  CDS            EGFP: EGFP is a basic (constitutively fluorescent) green fluorescent protein published in 1996, derived from Aequorea victoria. It is reported to be a rapidly-maturing weak dimer with moderate acid sensitivity.
   2161..2660    +  promoter       PGK promoter: mouse phosphoglycerate kinase 1 promoter
   2681..3280    +  CDS            PuroR: puromycin N-acetyltransferase; pac from Streptomyces alboniger; confers resistance to puromycin
   3380..3894    +  LTR            3' LTR: 3' long terminal repeat from murine embryonic stem cell virus
   4087..4103    -  protein_bind   lac operator: The lac repressor binds to the lac operator to inhibit transcription in E. coli. This inhibition can be relieved by adding lactose or isopropyl-β-D-thiogalactopyranoside (IPTG). lac repressor encoded by lacI
   4111..4141    -  promoter       lac promoter: promoter for the E. coli lac operon
   4156..4177    -  protein_bind   CAP binding site: CAP binding activates transcription in the presence of cAMP. E. coli catabolite activator protein
   4190..4282    -  CDS            lacI (fragment): lac repressor; lacI; The lac repressor binds to the lac operator to inhibit transcription in E. coli. This inhibition can be relieved by adding lactose or isopropyl-β-D-thiogalactopyranoside (IPTG).
   4465..5053    -  rep_origin     ori: high-copy-number ColE1/pMB1/pBR322/pUC origin of replication
   5224..6084    -  CDS            AmpR: β-lactamase; bla; confers resistance to ampicillin, carbenicillin, and related antibiotics
   6085..6189    -  promoter       AmpR promoter: bla
   6284..6319    +  CDS            rop (fragment): Rop protein, which maintains plasmids at low copy number; rop
   6421..6520    +  misc_feature   bom (fragment): basis of mobility region from pBR322
   6526..6675    -  CDS            lacZα (fragment): LacZα fragment of β-galactosidase; lacZ fragment
   6675..6876    -  CDS            TcR (fragment): tetracycline efflux protein; tet; confers resistance to tetracycline
   6877..6975    +  CDS            env (fragment): murine leukemia virus gPr80 envelope polyprotein precursor; env; proteolytically cleaved into gp70SU and p15TM subunits
   7017..515     +  LTR            5' LTR (across the origin): 5' long terminal repeat from murine embryonic stem cell virus
