[The description below was written by a language model from this plasmid's Addgene catalogue record and pLannotate feature annotations shown in this document.]
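Description:
MSCV-6NBC-GFP-PGK-Puro-Barcode29 is a gammaretroviral transfer vector built on the murine stem cell virus (MSCV) backbone, one member of a series in which each plasmid carries a distinct synthetic six-nucleotide ("6N") barcode, here number 29. In bacteria it is maintained through a high-copy ColE1/pUC-type origin and selected with ampicillin via the β-lactamase gene. The remaining annotated bacterial pieces (lac promoter/operator, and fragments of lacI, lacZα, rop, bom and TcR) are non-functional remnants of earlier cloning vectors.

The proviral portion is flanked by MESV-derived 5' and 3' long terminal repeats and includes the Ψ packaging signal with a truncated, start-codon-less gag segment, which together allow the genomic RNA to be packaged when gag, pol and env are supplied in trans by a packaging cell line. Downstream lies an EGFP coding sequence with no dedicated internal promoter annotated, so it is presumably transcribed from the 5' LTR. It is followed by a mouse PGK promoter driving puromycin N-acetyltransferase. Transduced cells can therefore be identified by green fluorescence and enriched with puromycin.

The barcode itself is too short to appear in the feature table. The record states that it was inserted by restriction cloning between BglII (destroyed) and EcoRI sites, and the construct name suggests it sits adjacent to GFP, but its exact position is not annotated.

The stated purpose is to generate barcoded cell line variants. Stable integration gives each line a heritable DNA tag, so that differently labelled populations can be pooled and their relative abundance later read out by sequencing. This fits the multiplexed in vivo small-molecule screening platform named in the associated publication's title.
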