Addgene plasmid #83706: MSCV-6NBC-GFP-PGK-Puro-Barcode29
Purpose: individual 6N barcode to make barcoded cell line variants
Depositing lab: Monte Winslow. Depositing organization: Stanford University. Publication: An in vivo multiplexed small-molecule screening platform. Gruner BM, Schulze CJ, Yang D, Ogasawara D, Dix MM, Rogers ZN, Chuang CH, McFarland CD, Chiou SH, Brown JM, Cravatt BF, Bogyo M, Winslow MM. Nat Methods. 2016 Sep 12. doi: 10.1038/nmeth.3992. PubMed 27617390.
Backbone
  Vector backbone: MSCV
  Vector type: Retroviral
  Selectable markers: Puromycin
Growth in bacteria
  Bacterial resistance: Ampicillin, 100 μg/mL
  Growth temperature: 37°C
  Growth strain: DH5alpha
  Copy number: High Copy
Gene/Insert
  Gene/Insert name: Barcode29
  Species: Synthetic
  Cloning method: Restriction Enzyme; 5′ cloning site BglII (destroyed during cloning); 3′ cloning site EcoRI (not destroyed)
  Sequencing primers: 5′ CCCTTGAACCTCCTCGTTCGACC
Terms and licenses: Academic/Nonprofit Terms; Industry Terms: Not Available to Industry
How to cite: MSCV-6NBC-GFP-PGK-Puro-Barcode29 was a gift from Monte Winslow (Addgene plasmid # 83706 ; http://n2t.net/addgene:83706 ; RRID:Addgene_83706)
