>Addgene plasmid #83706 | MSCV-6NBC-GFP-PGK-Puro-Barcode29 | addgene partial sequence | sequence record 165172 | pLXSN5 5'-CCCTTGAACCTCCTCGTTCGACC-3'
CAGCCCTCACTCCTTCTCTAGGCGCCGGAATTAGATCCGTAACCCCACCATGGTGAGCAAGGGCGAGGAG
CTGTTCACCGGGGTGGTGCCCATCCTGGTCGAGCTGGACGGCGACGTAAACGGCCACAAGTTCAGCGTGT
CCGGCGAGGGCGAGGGCGATGCCACCTACGGCAAGCTGACCCTGAAGTTCATCTGCACCACCGGCAAGCT
GCCCGTGCCCTGGCCCACCCTCGTGACCACCCTGACCTACGGCGTGCAGTGCTTCAGCCGCTACCCCGAC
CACATGAAGCAGCACGACTTCTTCAAGTCCGCCATGCCCGAAGGCTACGTCCAGGAGCGCACCATCTTCT
TCAAGGACGACGGCAACTACAAGACCCGCGCCGAGGTGAAGTTCGAGGGCGACACCCTGGTGAACCGCAT
CGAGCTGAAGGGCATCGACTTCAAGGAGGACGGCAACATCCTGGGGCACAAGCTGGAGTACAACTACAAC
AGCCACAACGTCTATATCATGGCCGACAAGCAGAAGAACGGCATCAAGGTGAACTTCAAGATCCGCCACA
ACATCGAGGACGGCAGCGTGCAGCTCGCCGACCACTACCAGCAGAACACCCCCATCGGCGACGGCCCCGT
GCTGCTGCCCGACAACCACTACCTGAGCACCCAGTCCGCCCTGAGCAAAGACCCCAACGAGAAGCGCGAT
CACATGGTCCTGCTGGAGTTCGTGACCGCCGCCGGGATCACTCTCGGCATGGACGAGCTGTACAAGTAGC
GGAGAATTCTACCGGGTAGGGGAGGCGCTTTTCCCAAGGCAGTCTGGAGCATGCGCTTTA
